>Addgene plasmid #105545 | pAAV.CMV.HI.eGFP-Cre.WPRE.SV40 | addgene full sequence | sequence record 202462 | Addgene NGS Result
CGTCAGGGGGGCGGAGCCTATGGAAAAACGCCAGCAACGCGGCCTTTTTACGGTTCCTGGCCTTTTGCTG
GCCTTTTGCTCACATGTCCTGCAGGCAGCTGCGCGCTCGCTCGCTCACTGAGGCCGCCCGGGCGTCGGGC
GACCTTTGGTCGCCCGGCCTCAGTGAGCGAGCGAGCGCGCAGAGAGGGAGTGGCCAACTCCATCACTAGG
GGTTCCTGCGGCCGCACGCGTACTAGTTATTAATAGTAATCAATTACGGGGTCATTAGTTCATAGCCCAT
ATATGGAGTTCCGCGTTACATAACTTACGGTAAATGGCCCGCCTGGCTGACCGCCCAACGACCCCCGCCC
ATTGACGTCAATAATGACGTATGTTCCCATAGTAACGCCAATAGGGACTTTCCATTGACGTCAATGGGTG
GAGTATTTACGGTAAACTGCCCACTTGGCAGTACATCAAGTGTATCATATGCCAAGTACGCCCCCTATTG
ACGTCAATGACGGTAAATGGCCCGCCTGGCATTATGCCCAGTACATGACCTTATGGGACTTTCCTACTTG
GCAGTACATCTACGTATTAGTCATCGCTATTACCATGGTGATGCGGTTTTGGCAGTACATCAATGGGCGT
GGATAGCGGTTTGACTCACGGGGATTTCCAAGTCTCCACCCCATTGACGTCAATGGGAGTTTGTTTTGGC
ACCAAAATCAACGGGACTTTCCAAAATGTCGTAACAACTCCGCCCCATTGACGCAAATGGGCGGTAGGCG
TGTACGGTGGGAGGTCTATATAAGCAGAGCTCGTTTAGTGAACCGTCAGATCGCCTGGAGACGCCATCCA
CGCTGTTTTGACCTCCATAGAAGACACCGGGACCGATCCAGCCTCCGTACCGGTTCGAACAGGTAAGCGC
CCCTAAAATCCCTTTGGGCACAATGTGTCCTGAGGGGAGAGGCAGCGACCTGTAGATGGGACGGGGGCAC
TAACCCTCAGGTTTGGGGCTTCTGAATGTGAGTATCGCCATGTAAGCCCAGTATTTGGCCAATCTCAGAA
AGCTCCTGGTCCCTGGAGGGATGGAGAGAGAAAAACAAACAGCTCCTGGAGCAGGGAGAGTGCTGGCCTC
TTGCTCTCCGGCTCCCTCTGTTGCCCTCTGGTTTCTCCCCAGGTTCGAATCTAGAGGATCCCCGGGTACC
GGTCGCCACCATGGTGAGCAAGGGCGAGGAGCTGTTCACCGGGGTGGTGCCCATCCTGGTCGAGCTGGAC
GGCGACGTAAACGGCCACAAGTTCAGCGTGTCCGGCGAGGGCGAGGGCGATGCCACCTACGGCAAGCTGA
CCCTGAAGTTCATCTGCACCACCGGCAAGCTGCCCGTGCCCTGGCCCACCCTCGTGACCACCCTGACCTA
CGGCGTGCAGTGCTTCAGCCGCTACCCCGACCACATGAAGCAGCACGACTTCTTCAAGTCCGCCATGCCC
GAAGGCTACGTCCAGGAGCGCACCATCTTCTTCAAGGACGACGGCAACTACAAGACCCGCGCCGAGGTGA
AGTTCGAGGGCGACACCCTGGTGAACCGCATCGAGCTGAAGGGCATCGACTTCAAGGAGGACGGCAACAT
CCTGGGGCACAAGCTGGAGTACAACTACAACAGCCACAACGTCTATATCATGGCCGACAAGCAGAAGAAC
GGCATCAAGGTGAACTTCAAGATCCGCCACAACATCGAGGACGGCAGCGTGCAGCTCGCCGACCACTACC
AGCAGAACACCCCCATCGGCGACGGCCCCGTGCTGCTGCCCGACAACCACTACCTGAGCACCCAGTCCGC
CCTGAGCAAAGACCCCAACGAGAAGCGCGATCACATGGTCCTGCTGGAGTTCGTGACCGCCGCCGGGATC
ACTCTCGGCATGGACGAGCTGTACAAGTCCGGAGAGCAAAAGCTGATTTCTGAGGAGGATCTGGGAGGAC
CCAAGAAGAAGAGGAAGGTGTCCAATTTACTGACCGTACACCAAAATTTGCCTGCATTACCGGTCGATGC
AACGAGTGATGAGGTTCGCAAGAACCTGATGGACATGTTCAGGGATCGCCAGGCGTTTTCTGAGCATACC
TGGAAAATGCTTCTGTCCGTTTGCCGGTCGTGGGCGGCATGGTGCAAGTTGAATAACCGGAAATGGTTTC
CCGCAGAACCTGAAGATGTTCGCGATTATCTTCTATATCTTCAGGCGCGCGGTCTGGCAGTAAAAACTAT
CCAGCAACATTTGGGCCAGCTAAACATGCTTCATCGTCGGTCCGGGCTGCCACGACCAAGTGACAGCAAT
GCTGTTTCACTGGTTATGCGGCGGATCCGAAAAGAAAACGTTGATGCCGGTGAACGTGCAAAACAGGCTC
TAGCGTTCGAACGCACTGATTTCGACCAGGTTCGTTCACTCATGGAAAATAGCGATCGCTGCCAGGATAT
ACGTAATCTGGCATTTCTGGGGATTGCTTATAACACCCTGTTACGTATAGCCGAAATTGCCAGGATCAGG
GTTAAAGATATCTCACGTACTGACGGTGGGAGAATGTTAATCCATATTGGCAGAACGAAAACGCTGGTTA
GCACCGCAGGTGTAGAGAAGGCACTTAGCCTGGGGGTAACTAAACTGGTCGAGCGATGGATTTCCGTCTC
TGGTGTAGCTGATGATCCGAATAACTACCTGTTTTGCCGGGTCAGAAAAAATGGTGTTGCCGCGCCATCT
GCCACCAGCCAGCTATCAACTCGCGCCCTGGAAGGGATTTTTGAAGCAACTCATCGATTGATTTACGGCG
CTAAGGATGACTCTGGTCAGAGATACCTGGCCTGGTCTGGACACAGTGCCCGTGTCGGAGCCGCGCGAGA
TATGGCCCGCGCTGGAGTTTCAATACCGGAGATCATGCAAGCTGGTGGCTGGACCAATGTAAATATTGTC
ATGAACTATATCCGTAACCTGGATAGTGAAACAGGGGCAATGGTGCGCCTGCTGGAAGATGGCGATTAGC
TCGAATCAAGCTTATCGATAATCAACCTCTGGATTACAAAATTTGTGAAAGATTGACTGGTATTCTTAAC
TATGTTGCTCCTTTTACGCTATGTGGATACGCTGCTTTAATGCCTTTGTATCATGCTATTGCTTCCCGTA
TGGCTTTCATTTTCTCCTCCTTGTATAAATCCTGGTTGCTGTCTCTTTATGAGGAGTTGTGGCCCGTTGT
CAGGCAACGTGGCGTGGTGTGCACTGTGTTTGCTGACGCAACCCCCACTGGTTGGGGCATTGCCACCACC
TGTCAGCTCCTTTCCGGGACTTTCGCTTTCCCCCTCCCTATTGCCACGGCGGAACTCATCGCCGCCTGCC
TTGCCCGCTGCTGGACAGGGGCTCGGCTGTTGGGCACTGACAATTCCGTGGTGTTGTCGGGGAAATCATC
GTCCTTTCCTTGGCTGCTCGCCTGTGTTGCCACCTGGATTCTGCGCGGGACGTCCTTCTGCTACGTCCCT
TCGGCCCTCAATCCAGCGGACCTTCCTTCCCGCGGCCTGCTGCCGGCTCTGCGGCCTCTTCCGCGTCTTC
GCCTTCGCCCTCAGACGAGTCGGATCTCCCTTTGGGCCGCCTCCCCGCATCGATACCGTCGATCGAGAAA
TCGATCGCCCAACTTGTTTATTGCAGCTTATAATGGTTACAAATAAAGCAATAGCATCACAAATTTCACA
AATAAAGCATTTTTTTCACTGCATTCTAGTTGTGGTTTGTCCAAACTCATCAATGTATCTTATCATGTCT
GGATCTCCGGACACGTGCGGACCGAGCGGCCGCAGGAACCCCTAGTGATGGAGTTGGCCACTCCCTCTCT
GCGCGCTCGCTCGCTCACTGAGGCCGGGCGACCAAAGGTCGCCCGACGCCCGGGCTTTGCCCGGGCGGCC
TCAGTGAGCGAGCGAGCGCGCAGCTGCCTGCAGGGGCGCCTGATGCGGTATTTTCTCCTTACGCATCTGT
GCGGTATTTCACACCGCATA
[95 nt withheld, positions 4011-4105]
T
[46 nt withheld, positions 4107-4152]
C
[141 nt withheld, positions 4154-4294]
CCTTTGACGTTGGAGTCCACGTTCTTT
[37 nt withheld, positions 4322-4358]
ACTCTATCTCGGGCTATTCTTTTGATTTATAAGGGATTTTGCCGATTTCGGTCTATTGGTTAAAAAATGA
GCTGATTTAACAAAAATTTAACGCGAATTTTAACAAAATATTAACGTTTACAATTTTATGGTGCACTCTC
AGTACAATCTGCTCTGATGCCGCATAGTTAAGCCAGCCCCGACACCCGCCAACACCCGCTGACGCGCCCT
GACGGGCTTGTCTGCTCCCGGCATCCGCTTACAGACAAGCTGTGACCGTCTCCGGGAGCTGCATGTGTCA
GAGGTTTTCACCGTCATCACCGAAACGCGCGAGACGAAAGGGCCTCGTGATACGCCTATTTTTATAGGTT
AATGTCATGATAATAATGGTTTCTTAGACGTCAGGTGGCACTTTTCGGGGAAATGTGCGCGGAACCCCTA
TTTGTTTATTTTTCTAAATACATTCAAATATGTATCCGCTCATGAGACAATAACCCTGATAAATGCTTCA
ATAATATTGAAAAAGGAAGAGTATGAGTATTCAACATTTCCGTGTCGCCCTTATTCCCTTTTTTGCGGCA
TTTTGCCTTCCTGTTTTTGCTCACCCAGAAACGCTGGTGAAAGTAAAAGATGCTGAAGATCAGTTGGGTG
CACGAGTGGGTTACATCGAACTGGATCTCAACAGCGGTAAGATCCTTGAGAGTTTTCGCCCCGAAGAACG
TTTTCCAATGATGAGCACTTTTAAAGTTCTGCTATGTGGCGCGGTATTATCCCGTATTGACGCCGGGCAA
GAGCAACTCGGTCGCCGCATACACTATTCTCAGAATGACTTGGTTGAGTACTCACCAGTCACAGAAAAGC
ATCTTACGGATGGCATGACAGTAAGAGAATTATGCAGTGCTGCCATAACCATGAGTGATAACACTGCGGC
CAACTTACTTCTGACAACGATCGGAGGACCGAAGGAGCTAACCGCTTTTTTGCACAACATGGGGGATCAT
GTAACTCGCCTTGATCGTTGGGAACCGGAGCTGAATGAAGCCATACCAAACGACGAGCGTGACACCACGA
TGCCTGTAGCAATGGCAACAACGTTGCGCAAACTATTAACTGGCGAACTACTTACTCTAGCTTCCCGGCA
ACAATTAATAGACTGGATGGAGGCGGATAAAGTTGCAGGACCACTTCTGCGCTCGGCCCTTCCGGCTGGC
TGGTTTATTGCTGATAAATCTGGAGCCGGTGAGCGTGGGTCTCGCGGTATCATTGCAGCACTGGGGCCAG
ATGGTAAGCCCTCCCGTATCGTAGTTATCTACACGACGGGGAGTCAGGCAACTATGGATGAACGAAATAG
ACAGATCGCTGAGATAGGTGCCTCACTGATTAAGCATTGGTAACTGTCAGACCAAGTTTACTCATATATA
CTTTAGATTGATTTAAAACTTCATTTTTAATTTAAAAGGATCTAGGTGAAGATCCTTTTTGATAATCTCA
TGACCAAAATCCCTTAACGTGAGTTTTCGTTCCACTGAGCGTCAGACCCCGTAGAAAAGATCAAAGGATC
TTCTTGAGATCCTTTTTTTCTGCGCGTAATCTGCTGCTTGCAAACAAAAAAACCACCGCTACCAGCGGTG
GTTTGTTTGCCGGATCAAGAGCTACCAACTCTTTTTCCGAAGGTAACTGGCTTCAGCAGAGCGCAGATAC
CAAATACTGTTCTTCTAGTGTAGCCGTAGTTAGGCCACCACTTCAAGAACTCTGTAGCACCGCCTACATA
CCTCGCTCTGCTAATCCTGTTACCAGTGGCTGCTGCCAGTGGCGATAAGTCGTGTCTTACCGGGTTGGAC
TCAAGACGATAGTTACCGGATAAGGCGCAGCGGTCGGGCTGAACGGGGGGTTCGTGCACACAGCCCAGCT
TGGAGCGAACGACCTACACCGAACTGAGATACCTACAGCGTGAGCTATGAGAAAGCGCCACGCTTCCCGA
AGGGAGAAAGGCGGACAGGTATCCGGTAAGCGGCAGGGTCGGAACAGGAGAGCGCACGAGGGAGCTTCCA
GGGGGAAACGCCTGGTATCTTTATAGTCCTGTCGGGTTTCGCCACCTCTGACTTGAGCGTCGATTTTTGT
GATGCT
Features (pLannotate 1.2.2; 17 found; start..end, strand, type, name):
     99..126     +  repeat_region  AAV2 ITR (fragment): inverted terminal repeat of adeno-associated virus serotype 2 inverted
    155..182     +  repeat_region  AAV2 ITR (fragment): inverted terminal repeat of adeno-associated virus serotype 2 inverted
    294..597     +  enhancer       CMV enhancer: human cytomegalovirus immediate early enhancer
    598..801     +  promoter       CMV promoter: human cytomegalovirus (CMV) immediate early promoter
   1165..1191    -  misc_feature   MCS (fragment): pUC18/19 multiple cloning site
   1201..1917    +  CDS            EGFP: EGFP is a basic (constitutively fluorescent) green fluorescent protein published in 1996, derived from Aequorea victoria. It is reported to be a rapidly-maturing weak dimer with moderate acid sensitivity.
   1979..3009    +  CDS            Cre (fragment): site-specific recombinase Cre is a site-specific recombinase from bacteriophage P1. Recombination occurs at loxP sequences.
   3030..3618    +  misc_feature   WPRE: woodchuck hepatitis virus posttranscriptional regulatory element
   3651..3785    +  polyA_signal   SV40 poly(A) signal: SV40 polyadenylation signal
   3814..3954    +  repeat_region  AAV2 ITR: inverted terminal repeat of adeno-associated virus serotype 2 inverted
   3959..4010    -  misc_feature   bom (fragment): basis of mobility region from pBR322
   4029..4484    +  rep_origin     f1 ori (sequence partly withheld): f1 bacteriophage origin of replication; arrow indicates direction of (+) strand synthesis
   4485..4534    -  misc_feature   bom (fragment): basis of mobility region from pBR322
   4636..4671    -  CDS            rop (fragment): Rop protein, which maintains plasmids at low copy number; rop
   4766..4870    +  promoter       AmpR promoter: bla
   4871..5731    +  CDS            AmpR: β-lactamase; bla; confers resistance to ampicillin, carbenicillin, and related antibiotics
   5902..26      +  rep_origin     ori (across the origin): high-copy-number ColE1/pMB1/pBR322/pUC origin of replication
