>Addgene plasmid #105545 | pAAV.CMV.HI.eGFP-Cre.WPRE.SV40 | analyzer sequence | sequence record 201067
CTGCGCGCTCGCTCGCTCACTGAGGCCGCCCGGGCAAAGCCCGGGCGTCGGGCGACCTTTGGTCGCCCGG
CCTCAGTGAGCGAGCGAGCGCGCAGAGAGGGAGTGGCCAACTCCATCACTAGGGGTTCCTGCGGCCGCAC
GCGTACTAGTTATTAATAGTAATCAATTACGGGGTCATTAGTTCATAGCCCATATATGGAGTTCCGCGTT
ACATAACTTACGGTAAATGGCCCGCCTGGCTGACCGCCCAACGACCCCCGCCCATTGACGTCAATAATGA
CGTATGTTCCCATAGTAACGCCAATAGGGACTTTCCATTGACGTCAATGGGTGGAGTATTTACGGTAAAC
TGCCCACTTGGCAGTACATCAAGTGTATCATATGCCAAGTACGCCCCCTATTGACGTCAATGACGGTAAA
TGGCCCGCCTGGCATTATGCCCAGTACATGACCTTATGGGACTTTCCTACTTGGCAGTACATCTACGTAT
TAGTCATCGCTATTACCATGGTGATGCGGTTTTGGCAGTACATCAATGGGCGTGGATAGCGGTTTGACTC
ACGGGGATTTCCAAGTCTCCACCCCATTGACGTCAATGGGAGTTTGTTTTGGCACCAAAATCAACGGGAC
TTTCCAAAATGTCGTAACAACTCCGCCCCATTGACGCAAATGGGCGGTAGGCGTGTACGGTGGGAGGTCT
ATATAAGCAGAGCTCGTTTAGTGAACCGTCAGATCGCCTGGAGACGCCATCCACGCTGTTTTGACCTCCA
TAGAAGACACCGGGACCGATCCAGCCTCCGTACCGGTTCGAACAGGTAAGCGCCCCTAAAATCCCTTTGG
GCACAATGTGTCCTGAGGGGAGAGGCAGCGACCTGTAGATGGGACGGGGGCACTAACCCTCAGGTTTGGG
GCTTCTGAATGTGAGTATCGCCATGTAAGCCCAGTATTTGGCCAATCTCAGAAAGCTCCTGGTCCCTGGA
GGGATGGAGAGAGAAAAACAAACAGCTCCTGGAGCAGGGAGAGTGCTGGCCTCTTGCTCTCCGGCTCCCT
CTGTTGCCCTCTGGTTTCTCCCCAGGTTCGAATCTAGAGGATCCCCGGGTACCGGTCGCCACCATGGTGA
GCAAGGGCGAGGAGCTGTTCACCGGGGTGGTGCCCATCCTGGTCGAGCTGGACGGCGACGTAAACGGCCA
CAAGTTCAGCGTGTCCGGCGAGGGCGAGGGCGATGCCACCTACGGCAAGCTGACCCTGAAGTTCATCTGC
ACCACCGGCAAGCTGCCCGTGCCCTGGCCCACCCTCGTGACCACCCTGACCTACGGCGTGCAGTGCTTCA
GCCGCTACCCCGACCACATGAAGCAGCACGACTTCTTCAAGTCCGCCATGCCCGAAGGCTACGTCCAGGA
GCGCACCATCTTCTTCAAGGACGACGGCAACTACAAGACCCGCGCCGAGGTGAAGTTCGAGGGCGACACC
CTGGTGAACCGCATCGAGCTGAAGGGCATCGACTTCAAGGAGGACGGCAACATCCTGGGGCACAAGCTGG
AGTACAACTACAACAGCCACAACGTCTATATCATGGCCGACAAGCAGAAGAACGGCATCAAGGTGAACTT
CAAGATCCGCCACAACATCGAGGACGGCAGCGTGCAGCTCGCCGACCACTACCAGCAGAACACCCCCATC
GGCGACGGCCCCGTGCTGCTGCCCGACAACCACTACCTGAGCACCCAGTCCGCCCTGAGCAAAGACCCCA
ACGAGAAGCGCGATCACATGGTCCTGCTGGAGTTCGTGACCGCCGCCGGGATCACTCTCGGCATGGACGA
GCTGTACAAGTCCGGAGAGCAAAAGCTGATTTCTGAGGAGGATCTGGGAGGACCCAAGAAGAAGAGGAAG
GTGTCCAATTTACTGACCGTACACCAAAATTTGCCTGCATTACCGGTCGATGCAACGAGTGATGAGGTTC
GCAAGAACCTGATGGACATGTTCAGGGATCGCCAGGCGTTTTCTGAGCATACCTGGAAAATGCTTCTGTC
CGTTTGCCGGTCGTGGGCGGCATGGTGCAAGTTGAATAACCGGAAATGGTTTCCCGCAGAACCTGAAGAT
GTTCGCGATTATCTTCTATATCTTCAGGCGCGCGGTCTGGCAGTAAAAACTATCCAGCAACATTTGGGCC
AGCTAAACATGCTTCATCGTCGGTCCGGGCTGCCACGACCAAGTGACAGCAATGCTGTTTCACTGGTTAT
GCGGCGGATCCGAAAAGAAAACGTTGATGCCGGTGAACGTGCAAAACAGGCTCTAGCGTTCGAACGCACT
GATTTCGACCAGGTTCGTTCACTCATGGAAAATAGCGATCGCTGCCAGGATATACGTAATCTGGCATTTC
TGGGGATTGCTTATAACACCCTGTTACGTATAGCCGAAATTGCCAGGATCAGGGTTAAAGATATCTCACG
TACTGACGGTGGGAGAATGTTAATCCATATTGGCAGAACGAAAACGCTGGTTAGCACCGCAGGTGTAGAG
AAGGCACTTAGCCTGGGGGTAACTAAACTGGTCGAGCGATGGATTTCCGTCTCTGGTGTAGCTGATGATC
CGAATAACTACCTGTTTTGCCGGGTCAGAAAAAATGGTGTTGCCGCGCCATCTGCCACCAGCCAGCTATC
AACTCGCGCCCTGGAAGGGATTTTTGAAGCAACTCATCGATTGATTTACGGCGCTAAGGATGACTCTGGT
CAGAGATACCTGGCCTGGTCTGGACACAGTGCCCGTGTCGGAGCCGCGCGAGATATGGCCCGCGCTGGAG
TTTCAATACCGGAGATCATGCAAGCTGGTGGCTGGACCAATGTAAATATTGTCATGAACTATATCCGTAA
CCTGGATAGTGAAACAGGGGCAATGGTGCGCCTGCTGGAAGATGGCGATTAGCTCGAATCAAGCTTATCG
ATAATCAACCTCTGGATTACAAAATTTGTGAAAGATTGACTGGTATTCTTAACTATGTTGCTCCTTTTAC
GCTATGTGGATACGCTGCTTTAATGCCTTTGTATCATGCTATTGCTTCCCGTATGGCTTTCATTTTCTCC
TCCTTGTATAAATCCTGGTTGCTGTCTCTTTATGAGGAGTTGTGGCCCGTTGTCAGGCAACGTGGCGTGG
TGTGCACTGTGTTTGCTGACGCAACCCCCACTGGTTGGGGCATTGCCACCACCTGTCAGCTCCTTTCCGG
GACTTTCGCTTTCCCCCTCCCTATTGCCACGGCGGAACTCATCGCCGCCTGCCTTGCCCGCTGCTGGACA
GGGGCTCGGCTGTTGGGCACTGACAATTCCGTGGTGTTGTCGGGGAAATCATCGTCCTTTCCTTGGCTGC
TCGCCTGTGTTGCCACCTGGATTCTGCGCGGGACGTCCTTCTGCTACGTCCCTTCGGCCCTCAATCCAGC
GGACCTTCCTTCCCGCGGCCTGCTGCCGGCTCTGCGGCCTCTTCCGCGTCTTCGCCTTCGCCCTCAGACG
AGTCGGATCTCCCTTTGGGCCGCCTCCCCGCATCGATACCGTCGATCGAGAAATCGATCGCCCAACTTGT
TTATTGCAGCTTATAATGGTTACAAATAAAGCAATAGCATCACAAATTTCACAAATAAAGCATTTTTTTC
ACTGCATTCTAGTTGTGGTTTGTCCAAACTCATCAATGTATCTTATCATGTCTGGATCTCCGGACACGTG
CGGACCGAGCGGCCGCAGGAACCCCTAGTGATGGAGTTGGCCACTCCCTCTCTGCGCGCTCGCTCGCTCA
CTGAGGCCGGGCGACCAAAGGTCGCCCGACGCCCGGGCTTTGCCCGGGCGGCCTCAGTGAGCGAGCGAGC
GCGCAGCCTTAATTAACCTAATTCACTGGCCGTCGTTTTACAACGTCGTGACTGGGAAAACCCTGGCGTT
ACCCAACTTAATCGCCTTGCAGCAGCTGCCTGCAGGGGCGCCTGATGCGGTATTTTCTCCTTACGCATCT
GTGCGGTATTTCACACCGCATA
[95 nt withheld, positions 4013-4107]
T
[46 nt withheld, positions 4109-4154]
C
[141 nt withheld, positions 4156-4296]
CCTTTGACGTTGGAGTCCACGTTCTTT
[37 nt withheld, positions 4324-4360]
ACTCTATCTCGGGCTATTCTTTTGATTTATAAGGGATTTTGCCGATTTCGGTCTATTGGTTAAAAAATGA
GCTGATTTAACAAAAATTTAACGCGAATTTTAACAAAATATTAACGTTTACAATTTTATGGTGCACTCTC
AGTACAATCTGCTCTGATGCCGCATAGTTAAGCCAGCCCCGACACCCGCCAACACCCGCTGACGCGCCCT
GACGGGCTTGTCTGCTCCCGGCATCCGCTTACAGACAAGCTGTGACCGTCTCCGGGAGCTGCATGTGTCA
GAGGTTTTCACCGTCATCACCGAAACGCGCGAGACGAAAGGGCCTCGTGATACGCCTATTTTTATAGGTT
AATGTCATGATAATAATGGTTTCTTAGACGTCAGGTGGCACTTTTCGGGGAAATGTGCGCGGAACCCCTA
TTTGTTTATTTTTCTAAATACATTCAAATATGTATCCGCTCATGAGACAATAACCCTGATAAATGCTTCA
ATAATATTGAAAAAGGAAGAGTATGAGTATTCAACATTTCCGTGTCGCCCTTATTCCCTTTTTTGCGGCA
TTTTGCCTTCCTGTTTTTGCTCACCCAGAAACGCTGGTGAAAGTAAAAGATGCTGAAGATCAGTTGGGTG
CACGAGTGGGTTACATCGAACTGGATCTCAACAGCGGTAAGATCCTTGAGAGTTTTCGCCCCGAAGAACG
TTTTCCAATGATGAGCACTTTTAAAGTTCTGCTATGTGGCGCGGTATTATCCCGTATTGACGCCGGGCAA
GAGCAACTCGGTCGCCGCATACACTATTCTCAGAATGACTTGGTTGAGTACTCACCAGTCACAGAAAAGC
ATCTTACGGATGGCATGACAGTAAGAGAATTATGCAGTGCTGCCATAACCATGAGTGATAACACTGCGGC
CAACTTACTTCTGACAACGATCGGAGGACCGAAGGAGCTAACCGCTTTTTTGCACAACATGGGGGATCAT
GTAACTCGCCTTGATCGTTGGGAACCGGAGCTGAATGAAGCCATACCAAACGACGAGCGTGACACCACGA
TGCCTGTAGCAATGGCAACAACGTTGCGCAAACTATTAACTGGCGAACTACTTACTCTAGCTTCCCGGCA
ACAATTAATAGACTGGATGGAGGCGGATAAAGTTGCAGGACCACTTCTGCGCTCGGCCCTTCCGGCTGGC
TGGTTTATTGCTGATAAATCTGGAGCCGGTGAGCGTGGGTCTCGCGGTATCATTGCAGCACTGGGGCCAG
ATGGTAAGCCCTCCCGTATCGTAGTTATCTACACGACGGGGAGTCAGGCAACTATGGATGAACGAAATAG
ACAGATCGCTGAGATAGGTGCCTCACTGATTAAGCATTGGTAACTGTCAGACCAAGTTTACTCATATATA
CTTTAGATTGATTTAAAACTTCATTTTTAATTTAAAAGGATCTAGGTGAAGATCCTTTTTGATAATCTCA
TGACCAAAATCCCTTAACGTGAGTTTTCGTTCCACTGAGCGTCAGACCCCGTAGAAAAGATCAAAGGATC
TTCTTGAGATCCTTTTTTTCTGCGCGTAATCTGCTGCTTGCAAACAAAAAAACCACCGCTACCAGCGGTG
GTTTGTTTGCCGGATCAAGAGCTACCAACTCTTTTTCCGAAGGTAACTGGCTTCAGCAGAGCGCAGATAC
CAAATACTGTTCTTCTAGTGTAGCCGTAGTTAGGCCACCACTTCAAGAACTCTGTAGCACCGCCTACATA
CCTCGCTCTGCTAATCCTGTTACCAGTGGCTGCTGCCAGTGGCGATAAGTCGTGTCTTACCGGGTTGGAC
TCAAGACGATAGTTACCGGATAAGGCGCAGCGGTCGGGCTGAACGGGGGGTTCGTGCACACAGCCCAGCT
TGGAGCGAACGACCTACACCGAACTGAGATACCTACAGCGTGAGCTATGAGAAAGCGCCACGCTTCCCGA
AGGGAGAAAGGCGGACAGGTATCCGGTAAGCGGCAGGGTCGGAACAGGAGAGCGCACGAGGGAGCTTCCA
GGGGGAAACGCCTGGTATCTTTATAGTCCTGTCGGGTTTCGCCACCTCTGACTTGAGCGTCGATTTTTGT
GATGCTCGTCAGGGGGGCGGAGCCTATGGAAAAACGCCAGCAACGCGGCCTTTTTACGGTTCCTGGCCTT
TTGCTGGCCTTTTGCTCACATGTTCTTTCCTGCGTTATCCCCTGATTCTGTGGATAACCGTATTACCGCC
TTTGAGTGAGCTGATACCGCTCGCCGCAGCCGAACGACCGAGCGCAGCGAGTCAGTGAGCGAGGAAGCGG
AAGAGCGCCCAATACGCAAACCGCCTCTCCCCGCGCGTTGGCCGATTCATTAATGCAGCTGGCACGACAG
GTTTCCCGACTGGAAAGCGGGCAGTGAGCGCAACGCAATTAATGTGAGTTAGCTCACTCATTAGGCACCC
CAGGCTTTACACTTTATGCTTCCGGCTCGTATGTTGTGTGGAATTGTGAGCGGATAACAATTTCACACAG
GAAACAGCTATGACCATGATTACGCCAGATTTAATTAAGGCCTTAATTAGG
Features (pLannotate 1.2.2; 21 found; start..end, strand, type, name):
    207..510     +  enhancer       CMV enhancer: human cytomegalovirus immediate early enhancer
    511..714     +  promoter       CMV promoter: human cytomegalovirus (CMV) immediate early promoter
   1078..1104    -  misc_feature   MCS (fragment): pUC18/19 multiple cloning site
   1114..1830    +  CDS            EGFP: EGFP is a basic (constitutively fluorescent) green fluorescent protein published in 1996, derived from Aequorea victoria. It is reported to be a rapidly-maturing weak dimer with moderate acid sensitivity.
   1892..2922    +  CDS            Cre (fragment): site-specific recombinase Cre is a site-specific recombinase from bacteriophage P1. Recombination occurs at loxP sequences.
   2943..3531    +  misc_feature   WPRE: woodchuck hepatitis virus posttranscriptional regulatory element
   3564..3698    +  polyA_signal   SV40 poly(A) signal: SV40 polyadenylation signal
   3727..3857    +  repeat_region  AAV2 ITR (fragment): inverted terminal repeat of adeno-associated virus serotype 2 inverted
   3871..3944    +  CDS            lacZα (fragment): LacZα fragment of β-galactosidase; lacZ fragment
   3961..4012    -  misc_feature   bom (fragment): basis of mobility region from pBR322
   4031..4486    +  rep_origin     f1 ori (sequence partly withheld): f1 bacteriophage origin of replication; arrow indicates direction of (+) strand synthesis
   4487..4536    -  misc_feature   bom (fragment): basis of mobility region from pBR322
   4638..4673    -  CDS            rop (fragment): Rop protein, which maintains plasmids at low copy number; rop
   4768..4872    +  promoter       AmpR promoter: bla
   4873..5733    +  CDS            AmpR: β-lactamase; bla; confers resistance to ampicillin, carbenicillin, and related antibiotics
   5904..6492    +  rep_origin     ori: high-copy-number ColE1/pMB1/pBR322/pUC origin of replication
   6675..6767    +  CDS            lacI (fragment): lac repressor; lacI; The lac repressor binds to the lac operator to inhibit transcription in E. coli. This inhibition can be relieved by adding lactose or isopropyl-β-D-thiogalactopyranoside (IPTG).
   6780..6801    +  protein_bind   CAP binding site: CAP binding activates transcription in the presence of cAMP. E. coli catabolite activator protein
   6816..6846    +  promoter       lac promoter: promoter for the E. coli lac operon
   6854..6870    +  protein_bind   lac operator: The lac repressor binds to the lac operator to inhibit transcription in E. coli. This inhibition can be relieved by adding lactose or isopropyl-β-D-thiogalactopyranoside (IPTG). lac repressor encoded by lacI
   6931..130     -  repeat_region  AAV2 ITR (fragment) (across the origin): inverted terminal repeat of adeno-associated virus serotype 2 inverted
