[The description below was written by a language model from this plasmid's Addgene catalogue record and pLannotate feature annotations shown in this document.]
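Description:
pAAV.CMV.HI.eGFP-Cre.WPRE.SV40 is an adeno-associated virus transfer (cis) plasmid for mammalian expression of an EGFP-Cre fusion. It is built on a pAAV backbone in which the expression cassette is flanked by AAV2 inverted terminal repeats, the elements needed for replication and packaging of the cassette into AAV particles when rep/cap and helper functions are supplied separately. In bacteria the plasmid is maintained through a high-copy ColE1/pUC-type origin and selected with ampicillin via the bla gene. An f1 phage origin and remnants of pBR322 bom and rop sequences are also present.

Between the ITRs, the human CMV immediate-early enhancer and promoter drive an EGFP coding sequence followed closely by Cre recombinase, consistent with the stated EGFP-Cre fusion, so cells expressing the recombinase are also marked by green fluorescence. The catalogue's promoter field reads "HI", whereas the purpose line and both feature tables point to CMV as the promoter. An unannotated stretch of several hundred bases lies between the CMV promoter and EGFP and may correspond to the "HI" element in the name, but the record does not define it. Downstream, a WPRE enhances transcript stability and expression, and an SV40 polyadenylation signal terminates the message.

Two sequence records are provided. They agree on the cassette, but the longer one also carries lac-derived backbone elements (lacI and lacZα fragments, lac promoter and operator), and the shorter NGS record annotates the upstream ITR only as small fragments. The construct is used to deliver constitutive Cre to cells or tissues carrying loxP-flanked alleles or reporters, and viral preparations are offered in several AAV serotypes.
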