Addgene plasmid #105545: pAAV.CMV.HI.eGFP-Cre.WPRE.SV40
Purpose: AAV expression of EGFP-Cre from CMV promoter
Depositing lab: James M. Wilson.
Backbone
  Vector backbone: pAAV
  Vector type: Mammalian Expression, AAV, Cre/Lox
Growth in bacteria
  Bacterial resistance: Ampicillin, 100 μg/mL
  Growth temperature: 37°C
  Growth strain: NEB Stable
  Copy number: Unknown
Gene/Insert
  Gene/Insert name: EGFP-Cre
  Promoter: HI
  Cloning method: Unknown
Terms and licenses: Academic/Nonprofit Terms; Industry Terms: Not Available to Industry
Depositor comments: Penn Vector Core number p2004
How to cite: pAAV.CMV.HI.eGFP-Cre.WPRE.SV40 was a gift from James M. Wilson (Addgene plasmid # 105545 ; http://n2t.net/addgene:105545 ; RRID:Addgene_105545) For viral preps, please replace (Addgene plasmid # 105545) in the above sentence with: (Addgene viral prep # 105545-AAV1), (Addgene viral prep # 105545-AAV2), (Addgene viral prep # 105545-AAV5), (Addgene viral prep # 105545-AAV8), or (Addgene viral prep # 105545-AAV9)
